Addgene plasmid #110988: PF3D7_0505700-COMP-blac-flag-his
Purpose: Expresses pentamerised full-length protein ectodomain with no N-linked glycans in mammalian cells. Contains a C-terminal rat Cd4 d3+4 tag, COMP pentamerisation domain, flag- and 6xHis tags.
Depositing lab: Gavin Wright. Depositing organization: Wellcome Sanger Institute. Publication: Systematic Identification of Plasmodium Falciparum Sporozoite Membrane Protein Interactions Reveals an Essential Role for the p24 Complex in Host Infection. Knockel J, Dundas K, Yang ASP, Galaway F, Metcalf T, Gemert GV, Sauerwein RW, Rayner JC, Billker O, Wright GJ. Mol Cell Proteomics. 2021;20:100038. doi: 10.1074/mcp.RA120.002432. Epub 2021 Jan 27. PubMed 33515807.
Backbone
  Vector backbone: pTT3
  Backbone manufacturer: pTT3 was obtained from Yves Durocher, National Research Council of Canada-Biotechnology Research Institute
  Backbone size w/o insert (bp): 7661
  Vector type: Mammalian Expression
Growth in bacteria
  Bacterial resistance: Ampicillin, 100 μg/mL
  Growth temperature: 37°C
  Growth strain: DH5alpha
  Copy number: Unknown
Gene/Insert
  Gene/Insert name: conserved Plasmodium membrane protein (alt name: PF3D7_0505700)
  Species: Synthetic
  Insert size (bp): 1482
  Mutation: All NXT/S sites mutated to NXA, where X is any amino acid except Proline
  Entrez Gene: PF3D7_0505700 (a.k.a. PF3D7_0505700, PFE0280c)
  Promoter: CMV
  Tag / fusion protein: Exogenous signal peptide of mouse origin (N terminal on insert); rat Cd4d3+4, beta-lactamase, triple FLAG tag, 6xHis tag (C terminal on insert)
  Cloning method: Restriction Enzyme; 5′ cloning site Not1 (not destroyed); 3′ cloning site Asc1 (not destroyed)
Terms and licenses: Academic/Nonprofit Terms; Industry Terms: Not Available to Industry
How to cite: PF3D7_0505700-COMP-blac-flag-his was a gift from Gavin Wright (Addgene plasmid # 110988 ; http://n2t.net/addgene:110988 ; RRID:Addgene_110988)
