[The description below was written by a language model from this plasmid's Addgene catalogue record and pLannotate feature annotations shown in this document.]
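Description:
PF3D7_0505700-COMP-blac-flag-his is a mammalian expression plasmid built on the pTT3 backbone, designed to secrete a pentamerised, tagged form of a Plasmodium falciparum membrane protein ectodomain. It is propagated in E. coli through a high-copy ColE1/pUC-type origin with ampicillin selection. It also carries an Epstein-Barr virus oriP fragment, which supports episomal maintenance in cells that supply EBNA1. Transcription is driven by the CMV immediate-early enhancer and promoter, followed by adenovirus-derived leader and splice elements with a chimeric intron, and terminates at a rabbit β-globin polyadenylation signal. The annotation tool's "PTP" hit on the reverse strand across the origin most likely reflects this adenoviral leader region rather than a functional coding sequence.

The payload is a synthetic 1,482 bp sequence encoding the full-length ectodomain of the conserved Plasmodium membrane protein PF3D7_0505700, cloned between retained NotI and AscI sites. All NXT/S sequons are changed to NXA, so mammalian cells do not add N-linked glycans. An exogenous mouse immunoglobulin signal peptide at the N terminus directs secretion. Downstream, the ectodomain is fused in frame to rat Cd4 domains 3 and 4, the COMP coiled-coil segment that assembles five chains into a pentamer, a β-lactamase lacking its own signal sequence, a 3xFLAG tag and a 6xHis tag. The His tag is listed in the catalogue but not annotated in either feature table.

Pentamerisation raises binding avidity, and the β-lactamase moiety can provide an enzymatic readout. This makes the protein suited for use as a multivalent probe in extracellular protein interaction screens, in line with the associated study of sporozoite membrane protein interactions. The depositor and sequencing-derived records differ by only two nucleotides in length and give the same annotation.
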