Features (pLannotate 1.2.2; 21 found; start..end, strand, type, name):
    184..273     +  intron         chimeric intron (fragment): chimera between introns from adenovirus and immunoglobulin heavy chain genes
    292..338     +  CDS            IgH signal sequence (fragment): signal sequence from the mouse immunoglobulin heavy chain variable region
   1900..2460    +  CDS            Cd4 (fragment): CD4_RAT - Experimental evidence at protein level: Swiss-Prot protein existence level 1. Integral membrane glycoprotein that plays an essential role in the immune response and serves multiple functions in responses against both external and internal offenses. In T-cells, functions primarily as a coreceptor for MHC class II molecule:peptide complex. The antigens presented by class II peptides are derived from extracellular proteins while class I peptides are derived from cytosolic proteins. Interacts simultaneously with the T-cell receptor (TCR) and the MHC class II presented by antigen presenti
   2497..2664    +  CDS            COMP (fragment): COMP_HUMAN - Experimental evidence at protein level: Swiss-Prot protein existence level 1. May play a role in the structural integrity of cartilage via its interaction with other extracellular matrix proteins such as the collagens and fibronectin. Can mediate the interaction of chondrocytes with the cartilage extracellular matrix through interaction with cell surface integrin receptors. Could play a role in the pathogenesis of osteoarthritis. Potent suppressor of apoptosis in both primary chondrocytes and transformed cells. Suppresses apoptosis by blocking the activation of caspase-3 and by in
   2672..3459    +  CDS            bla(M) (fragment): β-lactamase lacking the signal sequence; bla(M); allows cytosolic expression of β-lactamase
   3466..3531    +  CDS            3xFLAG: three tandem FLAG® epitope tags, followed by an enterokinase cleavage site
   3593..3648    +  polyA_signal   β-globin poly(A) signal: rabbit β-globin polyadenylation signal (Gil and Proudfoot, 1987)
   4162..5843    -  rep_origin     oriP (fragment): Epstein-Barr virus oriP replication origin (Yates et al., 2000)
   5970..6074    +  promoter       AmpR promoter: bla
   6075..6935    +  CDS            AmpR: β-lactamase; bla; confers resistance to ampicillin, carbenicillin, and related antibiotics
   7106..7694    +  rep_origin     ori: high-copy-number ColE1/pMB1/pBR322/pUC origin of replication
   7877..7969    +  CDS            lacI (fragment): lac repressor; lacI; The lac repressor binds to the lac operator to inhibit transcription in E. coli. This inhibition can be relieved by adding lactose or isopropyl-β-D-thiogalactopyranoside (IPTG).
   7982..8003    +  protein_bind   CAP binding site: CAP binding activates transcription in the presence of cAMP. E. coli catabolite activator protein
   8018..8048    +  promoter       lac promoter: promoter for the E. coli lac operon
   8056..8072    +  protein_bind   lac operator: The lac repressor binds to the lac operator to inhibit transcription in E. coli. This inhibition can be relieved by adding lactose or isopropyl-β-D-thiogalactopyranoside (IPTG). lac repressor encoded by lacI
   8142..8158    +  promoter       tet promoter (fragment): E. coli promoter for tetracycline efflux protein gene
   8168..8193    -  CDS            bla(M) (fragment): β-lactamase lacking the signal sequence; bla(M); allows cytosolic expression of β-lactamase
   8367..8746    +  enhancer       CMV enhancer: human cytomegalovirus immediate early enhancer
   8748..8947    +  promoter       CMV promoter: human cytomegalovirus (CMV) immediate early promoter
   9015..9053    +  misc_feature   Ad SA (fragment): adenovirus major late transcript splice acceptor (Friedrich and Soriano, 1991)
   9086..153     -  CDS            PTP (fragment) (across the origin): TERM_ADE02 - Experimental evidence at protein level: Swiss-Prot protein existence level 1. Protein covalently bound to the viral DNA that acts as a primer for viral genomic replication by DNA strand displacement. Assembles on the viral origin of replication in an initiation complex with viral polymerase, DBP, host NFIA and host POU2F1/OCT1. During initiation, the polymerase covalently couples the first dCTP with Ser- 580 of pTP. The terminal protein stimulates the template activity over 20 fold compared to protein-free templates. Neo-synthesized viral genomes are linked to two preterminal prot
>Addgene plasmid #110988 | PF3D7_0505700-COMP-blac-flag-his | depositor full sequence | sequence record 208720 | PF3D7_0505700-COMP-blac-flag-his sequence 9142 bps
CTCGAGAAAGGCGTCTAACCAGTCACAGTCGCAAGGTAGGCTGAGCACCGTGGCGGGCGGCAGCGGGTGG
CGGTCGGGGTTGTTTCTGGCGGAGGTGCTGCTGATGATGTAATTAAAGTAGGCGGTCTTGAGACGGCGGA
TGGTCGAGGTGAGGTGTGGCAGGCTTGAGATCCAGCTGTTGGGGTGAGTACTCCCTCTCAAAAGCGGGCA
TTACTTCTGCGCTAAGATTGTCAGTTTCCAAAAACGAGGAGGATTTGATATTCACCTGGCCCGATCTGGC
CATACACTTGAGTGACAATGACATCCACTTTGCCTTTCTCTCCACAGGTGTCCACTCCCAGGTCCAAGTT
TGCCACCATGGAGTTTCAGACCCAGGTACTCATGTCCCTGCTGCTCTGCATGTCTGGTGCGGCCGCCGAA
GAGTACAAGATCAACAAAGAGGAAGAGAACGGCAAGCACAACAAAGAAGAGATCAAGAACGAGAAGTACG
ACAACAACAACTACGAGAACAAGAACAATGAGAATAACAAGAATATCGACAGCAACAACCGCGAGGACCA
CATCATGAAGCTGCTGCCCATCTACAAGGACAAGGATAACGACATCATCGACGAGAACATCAACAACAAG
ATTAACTACTATGAGAAGGACAACATCAAGCAGGAAATCAAGCACAATACCGAGAACGATAACAATAATA
ACAACAACATCTTCATCCAGGAAAAGGACAATATCCAGCTGTACGTGGACAAGAAAGAGCACCTGGACGA
GCGGAACCAGAACGTGATCCACGAGAATATGAAGCAGGAACAGGACCGGAACAAAGAGACACAGAAGGGC
AACGATATCGACGAGTCCAAGAAGCAGAAAGAGAAAGAACAGCACACCAACCAGCTGATCGACAACCGGA
ACGACCAGATCAGCAACGTGGAAAAAGAGGACATCCACAACGGCTACGAGAATGACAAGGACACCGAGCA
GAAGGATGACAACAAGGAAGATAAGAAGGATATCGAGCAGGTCGACGACAATAAGGAGGACAAAAAGGAC
ATTGAACAGGTCGACGATAACAAAGAGGATAAGAAAGACATCGAACAGGTGGACGACAACAAAGAAGACA
AAAAAGATATTGAGCAGGTCGATGACAACAAAGAAGATAAGAAAGACACAGAGCAGGTCGACGATAACAA
AGAGGACAAAAAGGATACAGAACAGGTGGACGATAATAAGGAAGATAAGAAGTACATTGAGCAGATTGAT
AAGAACAAGGAGGACAAGAAGGACACCGAGCAGGTCGACGACAACAAAGAGGATAAGAAGGACCCTCACC
AGACCGACGACAAGAACGACGGCGCCAGCTGCGAGGAAGAAAAGAAAGTCATCATGAGCGAGATTAAGAC
CATCAAGGAGGATCTGGACAACTGCAATATCGCCAACAAGAAAGACAAGAATGAGTGCATCGTGAAAGTG
AACGAGGCCGAGCGGAAGCTGAACCTGTGCAAAGAAAAGGCCCTGAAGTGCAAGGGCCAGATCAAGGGCA
TCCACCACAAGTGCGACGAGAGAATCGACCGGAAGAACAAAGAAATGATCATCCTGCAGGGCATCATCAA
CAAGCTGGAAAACAAGATCGACGAGGATAAAAAAAATGATAACAAAAACTTCCAGGATCACATCAAGAAG
TCCGAGGGCAAGAAGAACGAAATCCCCGTCGAAAACAAAAACACCAAGGACAACGTGAAGCGCAACGAGA
AGAATGTGCACCACGAGGACTACAGCAGCCACCACAACATCTACCGGCAGGAGGATAACTACCTGATCAG
CTACGAGATCCTGAAGAACTACTTCGAGAAGATCTTTGAGATCTACAAGACCCTGTACATCATCATCGTG
GAAAAGACCGGCGCGCCGTCGACCTCCATCACGGCCTATAAGAGTGAGGGGGAGTCAGCGGAGTTCTCCT
TCCCACTCAACCTTGGAGAGGAAAGCCTGCAGGGAGAGTTGAGATGGAAGGCAGAGAAGGCTCCTTCTTC
CCAGTCCTGGATCACCTTCTCCCTAAAGAACCAAAAGGTGTCTGTGCAGAAGTCTACTAGCAACCCCAAG
TTCCAGCTGTCCGAAACGCTCCCACTCACCCTTCAGATACCCCAGGTCTCCCTTCAGTTTGCTGGTTCTG
GCAACCTGACCCTGACTCTGGACAGAGGGATACTGTATCAGGAAGTGAACCTGGTGGTGATGAAAGTGAC
TCAGCCCGACAGCAACACTTTGACCTGTGAGGTGATGGGACCCACCTCACCCAAGATGAGACTGATCTTG
AAGCAGGAGAATCAGGAGGCCAGGGTCTCCAGGCAGGAGAAAGTGATTCAAGTGCAGGCCCCTGAAGCAG
GGGTGTGGCAATGTCTACTGAGTGAAGGTGAAGAGGTCAAGATGGACTCCAAGATCCAGGTTTTATCCAA
AGGGTTGAATTCCGGCGGCGGCTCCGGAGGCGGTACCGGTGGCGGCGACCTAGCCCCACAGATGCTTCGA
GAACTCCAGGAGACTAATGCGGCGCTGCAAGACGTGAGAGAGCTCTTGCGACAGCAGGTCAAGGAGATCA
CCTTCCTGAAGAATACGGTGATGGAATGTGACGCCTGCGGTCTAGACAGAAACCTGCCTCCACTAGCACC
TCTGGGCCCACACCCAGAAACGCTGGTGAAAGTAAAAGATGCTGAAGATCAGTTGGGTGCACGAGTGGGT
TACATCGAACTGGATCTCAACAGCGGTAAGATCCTTGAGAGTTTTCGCCCCGAAGAACGTTTTCCAATGA
TGAGCACTTTTAAAGTTCTGCTATGTGGCGCGGTATTATCCCGTATTGACGCCGGGCAAGAGCAACTCGG
TCGCCGCATACACTATTCTCAGAATGACTTGGTTGAGTACTCACCAGTCACAGAAAAGCATCTTACGGAT
GGCATGACAGTAAGAGAATTATGCAGTGCTGCCATAACCATGAGTGATAACACTGCGGCCAACTTACTTC
TGACAACGATCGGAGGACCGAAGGAGCTAACCGCTTTTTTGCACAACATGGGGGATCATGTAACTCGCCT
TGATCGTTGGGAACCGGAGCTGAATGAAGCCATACCAAACGACGAGCGTGACACCACGATGCCTGTAGCA
ATGGCAACAACGTTGCGCAAACTATTAACTGGCGAACTACTTACTCTAGCTTCCCGGCAACAATTAATAG
ACTGGATGGAGGCGGATAAAGTTGCAGGACCACTTCTGCGCTCGGCCCTTCCGGCTGGCTGGTTTATTGC
TGATAAATCTGGAGCCGGTGAGCGTGGGTCTCGCGGTATCATTGCAGCACTGGGGCCAGATGGTAAGCCC
TCCCGTATCGTAGTTATCTACACGACGGGGAGTCAGGCAACTATGGATGAACGAAATAGACAGATCGCTG
AGATAGGTGCCTCACTGATTAAGCATTGGGGCCCTGACTACAAAGACCATGACGGTGATTATAAAGATCA
TGACATCGATTACAAGGATGACGATGACAAGGGCCCTCACCACCACCATCACCACTAATTAATTAAGGAT
CCCCCGACCTCGACCTCTGGCTAATAAAGGAAATTTATTTTCATTGCAATAGTGTGTTGGAATTTTTTGT
GTCTCTCACTCGGAAGGACATATGGGAGGGCAAATCATTTGGTCGAGATCCCTCGGAGATCTCTAGCTAG
AGGATCGATCCCCGCCCCGGACGAACTAAACCTGACTACGACATCTCTGCCCCTTCTTCGCGGGGCAGTG
CATGTAATCCCTTCAGTTGGTTGGTACAACTTGCCAACTGGGCCCTGTTCCACATGTGACACGGGGGGGG
ACCAAACACAAAGGGGTTCTCTGACTGTAGTTGACATCCTTATAAATGGATGTGCACATTTGCCAACACT
GAGTGGCTTTCATCCTGGAGCAGACTTTGCAGTCTGTGGACTGCAACACAACATTGCCTTTATGTGTAAC
TCTTGGCTGAAGCTCTTACACCAATGCTGGGGGACATGTACCTCCCAGGGGCCCAGGAAGACTACGGGAG
GCTACACCAACGTCAATCAGAGGGGCCTGTGTAGCTACCGATAAGCGGACCCTCAAGAGGGCATTAGCAA
TAGTGTTTATAAGGCCCCCTTGTTAACCCTAAACGGGTAGCATATGCTTCCCGGGTAGTAGTATATACTA
TCCAGACTAACCCTAATTCAATAGCATATGTTACCCAACGGGAAGCATATGCTATCGAATTAGGGTTAGT
AAAAGGGTCCTAAGGAACAGCGATATCTCCCACCCCATGAGCTGTCACGGTTTTATTTACATGGGGTCAG
GATTCCACGAGGGTAGTGAACCATTTTAGTCACAAGGGCAGTGGCTGAAGATCAAGGAGCGGGCAGTGAA
CTCTCCTGAATCTTCGCCTGCTTCTTCATTCTCCTTCGTTTAGCTAATAGAATAACTGCTGAGTTGTGAA
CAGTAAGGTGTATGTGAGGTGCTCGAAAACAAGGTTTCAGGTGACGCCCCCAGAATAAAATTTGGACGGG
GGGTTCAGTGGTGGCATTGTGCTATGACACCAATATAACCCTCACAAACCCCTTGGGCAATAAATACTAG
TGTAGGAATGAAACATTCTGAATATCTTTAACAATAGAAATCCATGGGGTGGGGACAAGCCGTAAAGACT
GGATGTCCATCTCACACGAATTTATGGCTATGGGCAACACATAATCCTAGTGCAATATGATACTGGGGTT
ATTAAGATGTGTCCCAGGCAGGGACCAAGACAGGTGAACCATGTTGTTACACTCTATTTGTAACAAGGGG
AAAGAGAGTGGACGCCGACAGCAGCGGACTCCACTGGTTGTCTCTAACACCCCCGAAAATTAAACGGGGC
TCCACGCCAATGGGGCCCATAAACAAAGACAAGTGGCCACTCTTTTTTTTGAAATTGTGGAGTGGGGGCA
CGCGTCAGCCCCCACACGCCGCCCTGCGGTTTTGGACTGTAAAATAAGGGTGTAATAACTTGGCTGATTG
TAACCCCGCTAACCACTGCGGTCAAACCACTTGCCCACAAAACCACTAATGGCACCCCGGGGAATACCTG
CATAAGTAGGTGGGCGGGCCAAGATAGGGGCGCGATTGCTGCGATCTGGAGGACAAATTACACACACTTG
CGCCTGAGCGCCAAGCACAGGGTTGTTGGTCCTCATATTCACGAGGTCGCTGAGAGCACGGTGGGCTAAT
GTTGCCATGGGTAGCATATACTACCCAAATATCTGGATAGCATATGCTATCCTAATCTATATCTGGGTAG
CATAGGCTATCCTAATCTATATCTGGGTAGCATATGCTATCCTAATCTATATCTGGGTAGTATATGCTAT
CCTAATTTATATCTGGGTAGCATAGGCTATCCTAATCTATATCTGGGTAGCATATGCTATCCTAATCTAT
ATCTGGGTAGTATATGCTATCCTAATCTGTATCCGGGTAGCATATGCTATCCTAATAGAGATTAGGGTAG
TATATGCTATCCTAATTTATATCTGGGTAGCATATACTACCCAAATATCTGGATAGCATATGCTATCCTA
ATCTATATCTGGGTAGCATATGCTATCCTAATCTATATCTGGGTAGCATAGGCTATCCTAATCTATATCT
GGGTAGCATATGCTATCCTAATCTATATCTGGGTAGTATATGCTATCCTAATTTATATCTGGGTAGCATA
GGCTATCCTAATCTATATCTGGGTAGCATATGCTATCCTAATCTATATCTGGGTAGTATATGCTATCCTA
ATCTGTATCCGGGTAGCATATGCTATCCTCATGATAAGCTGTCAAACATGAGAATTTTCTTGAAGACGAA
AGGGCCTCGTGATACGCCTATTTTTATAGGTTAATGTCATGATAATAATGGTTTCTTAGACGTCAGGTGG
CACTTTTCGGGGAAATGTGCGCGGAACCCCTATTTGTTTATTTTTCTAAATACATTCAAATATGTATCCG
CTCATGAGACAATAACCCTGATAAATGCTTCAATAATATTGAAAAAGGAAGAGTATGAGTATTCAACATT
TCCGTGTCGCCCTTATTCCCTTTTTTGCGGCATTTTGCCTTCCTGTTTTTGCTCACCCAGAAACGCTGGT
GAAAGTAAAAGATGCTGAAGATCAGTTGGGTGCACGAGTGGGTTACATCGAACTGGATCTCAACAGCGGT
AAGATCCTTGAGAGTTTTCGCCCCGAAGAACGTTTTCCAATGATGAGCACTTTTAAAGTTCTGCTATGTG
GCGCGGTATTATCCCGTGTTGACGCCGGGCAAGAGCAACTCGGTCGCCGCATACACTATTCTCAGAATGA
CTTGGTTGAGTACTCACCAGTCACAGAAAAGCATCTTACGGATGGCATGACAGTAAGAGAATTATGCAGT
GCTGCCATAACCATGAGTGATAACACTGCGGCCAACTTACTTCTGACAACGATCGGAGGACCGAAGGAGC
TAACCGCTTTTTTGCACAACATGGGGGATCATGTAACTCGCCTTGATCGTTGGGAACCGGAGCTGAATGA
AGCCATACCAAACGACGAGCGTGACACCACGATGCCTGCAGCAATGGCAACAACGTTGCGCAAACTATTA
ACTGGCGAACTACTTACTCTAGCTTCCCGGCAACAATTAATAGACTGGATGGAGGCGGATAAAGTTGCAG
GACCACTTCTGCGCTCGGCCCTTCCGGCTGGCTGGTTTATTGCTGATAAATCTGGAGCCGGTGAGCGTGG
GTCTCGCGGTATCATTGCAGCACTGGGGCCAGATGGTAAGCCCTCCCGTATCGTAGTTATCTACACGACG
GGGAGTCAGGCAACTATGGATGAACGAAATAGACAGATCGCTGAGATAGGTGCCTCACTGATTAAGCATT
GGTAACTGTCAGACCAAGTTTACTCATATATACTTTAGATTGATTTAAAACTTCATTTTTAATTTAAAAG
GATCTAGGTGAAGATCCTTTTTGATAATCTCATGACCAAAATCCCTTAACGTGAGTTTTCGTTCCACTGA
GCGTCAGACCCCGTAGAAAAGATCAAAGGATCTTCTTGAGATCCTTTTTTTCTGCGCGTAATCTGCTGCT
TGCAAACAAAAAAACCACCGCTACCAGCGGTGGTTTGTTTGCCGGATCAAGAGCTACCAACTCTTTTTCC
GAAGGTAACTGGCTTCAGCAGAGCGCAGATACCAAATACTGTTCTTCTAGTGTAGCCGTAGTTAGGCCAC
CACTTCAAGAACTCTGTAGCACCGCCTACATACCTCGCTCTGCTAATCCTGTTACCAGTGGCTGCTGCCA
GTGGCGATAAGTCGTGTCTTACCGGGTTGGACTCAAGACGATAGTTACCGGATAAGGCGCAGCGGTCGGG
CTGAACGGGGGGTTCGTGCACACAGCCCAGCTTGGAGCGAACGACCTACACCGAACTGAGATACCTACAG
CGTGAGCTATGAGAAAGCGCCACGCTTCCCGAAGGGAGAAAGGCGGACAGGTATCCGGTAAGCGGCAGGG
TCGGAACAGGAGAGCGCACGAGGGAGCTTCCAGGGGGAAACGCCTGGTATCTTTATAGTCCTGTCGGGTT
TCGCCACCTCTGACTTGAGCGTCGATTTTTGTGATGCTCGTCAGGGGGGCGGAGCCTATGGAAAAACGCC
AGCAACGCGGCCTTTTTACGGTTCCTGGCCTTTTGCTGGCCTTTTGCTCACATGTTCTTTCCTGCGTTAT
CCCCTGATTCTGTGGATAACCGTATTACCGCCTTTGAGTGAGCTGATACCGCTCGCCGCAGCCGAACGAC
CGAGCGCAGCGAGTCAGTGAGCGAGGAAGCGGAAGAGCGCCCAATACGCAAACCGCCTCTCCCCGCGCGT
TGGCCGATTCATTAATGCAGCTGGCACGACAGGTTTCCCGACTGGAAAGCGGGCAGTGAGCGCAACGCAA
TTAATGTGAGTTAGCTCACTCATTAGGCACCCCAGGCTTTACACTTTATGCTTCCGGCTCGTATGTTGTG
TGGAATTGTGAGCGGATAACAATTTCACACAGGAAACAGCTATGACCATGATTACGCCAAGCTCTAGCTA
GAGGTCGACCAATTCTCATGTTTGACAGCTTATCATCGCAGATCCGGGCAACGTTGTTGCCATTGCTGCA
GGCGCAGAACTGGTAGGTATGGAAGATCTATACATTGAATCAATATTGGCAATTAGCCATATTAGTCATT
GGTTATATAGCATAAATCAATATTGGCTATTGGCCATTGCATACGTTGTATCTATATCATAATATGTACA
TTTATATTGGCTCATGTCCAATATGACCGCCATGTTGACATTGATTATTGACTAGTTATTAATAGTAATC
AATTACGGGGTCATTAGTTCATAGCCCATATATGGAGTTCCGCGTTACATAACTTACGGTAAATGGCCCG
CCTGGCTGACCGCCCAACGACCCCCGCCCATTGACGTCAATAATGACGTATGTTCCCATAGTAACGCCAA
TAGGGACTTTCCATTGACGTCAATGGGTGGAGTATTTACGGTAAACTGCCCACTTGGCAGTACATCAAGT
GTATCATATGCCAAGTCCGCCCCCTATTGACGTCAATGACGGTAAATGGCCCGCCTGGCATTATGCCCAG
TACATGACCTTACGGGACTTTCCTACTTGGCAGTACATCTACGTATTAGTCATCGCTATTACCATGGTGA
TGCGGTTTTGGCAGTACACCAATGGGCGTGGATAGCGGTTTGACTCACGGGGATTTCCAAGTCTCCACCC
CATTGACGTCAATGGGAGTTTGTTTTGGCACCAAAATCAACGGGACTTTCCAAAATGTCGTAATAACCCC
GCCCCGTTGACGCAAATGGGCGGTAGGCGTGTACGGTGGGAGGTCTATATAAGCAGAGCTCGTTTAGTGA
ACCGTCAGATCCTCACTCTCTTCCGCATCGCTGTCTGCGAGGGCCAGCTGTTGGGCTCGCGGTTGAGGAC
AAACTCTTCGCGGTCTTTCCAGTACTCTTGGATCGGAAACCCGTCGGCCTCCGAACGGTACTCCGCCACC
GAGGGACCTGAGCGAGTCCGCATCGACCGGATCGGAAAACCT
