Features (pLannotate 1.2.2; 21 found; start..end, strand, type, name):
    184..273     +  intron         chimeric intron (fragment): chimera between introns from adenovirus and immunoglobulin heavy chain genes
    292..338     +  CDS            IgH signal sequence (fragment): signal sequence from the mouse immunoglobulin heavy chain variable region
   1900..2460    +  CDS            Cd4 (fragment): CD4_RAT - Experimental evidence at protein level: Swiss-Prot protein existence level 1. Integral membrane glycoprotein that plays an essential role in the immune response and serves multiple functions in responses against both external and internal offenses. In T-cells, functions primarily as a coreceptor for MHC class II molecule:peptide complex. The antigens presented by class II peptides are derived from extracellular proteins while class I peptides are derived from cytosolic proteins. Interacts simultaneously with the T-cell receptor (TCR) and the MHC class II presented by antigen presenti
   2497..2664    +  CDS            COMP (fragment): COMP_HUMAN - Experimental evidence at protein level: Swiss-Prot protein existence level 1. May play a role in the structural integrity of cartilage via its interaction with other extracellular matrix proteins such as the collagens and fibronectin. Can mediate the interaction of chondrocytes with the cartilage extracellular matrix through interaction with cell surface integrin receptors. Could play a role in the pathogenesis of osteoarthritis. Potent suppressor of apoptosis in both primary chondrocytes and transformed cells. Suppresses apoptosis by blocking the activation of caspase-3 and by in
   2672..3459    +  CDS            bla(M) (fragment): β-lactamase lacking the signal sequence; bla(M); allows cytosolic expression of β-lactamase
   3466..3531    +  CDS            3xFLAG: three tandem FLAG® epitope tags, followed by an enterokinase cleavage site
   3591..3646    +  polyA_signal   β-globin poly(A) signal: rabbit β-globin polyadenylation signal (Gil and Proudfoot, 1987)
   4160..5841    -  rep_origin     oriP (fragment): Epstein-Barr virus oriP replication origin (Yates et al., 2000)
   5968..6072    +  promoter       AmpR promoter: bla
   6073..6933    +  CDS            AmpR: β-lactamase; bla; confers resistance to ampicillin, carbenicillin, and related antibiotics
   7104..7692    +  rep_origin     ori: high-copy-number ColE1/pMB1/pBR322/pUC origin of replication
   7875..7967    +  CDS            lacI (fragment): lac repressor; lacI; The lac repressor binds to the lac operator to inhibit transcription in E. coli. This inhibition can be relieved by adding lactose or isopropyl-β-D-thiogalactopyranoside (IPTG).
   7980..8001    +  protein_bind   CAP binding site: CAP binding activates transcription in the presence of cAMP. E. coli catabolite activator protein
   8016..8046    +  promoter       lac promoter: promoter for the E. coli lac operon
   8054..8070    +  protein_bind   lac operator: The lac repressor binds to the lac operator to inhibit transcription in E. coli. This inhibition can be relieved by adding lactose or isopropyl-β-D-thiogalactopyranoside (IPTG). lac repressor encoded by lacI
   8140..8156    +  promoter       tet promoter (fragment): E. coli promoter for tetracycline efflux protein gene
   8166..8191    -  CDS            bla(M) (fragment): β-lactamase lacking the signal sequence; bla(M); allows cytosolic expression of β-lactamase
   8365..8744    +  enhancer       CMV enhancer: human cytomegalovirus immediate early enhancer
   8746..8945    +  promoter       CMV promoter: human cytomegalovirus (CMV) immediate early promoter
   9013..9051    +  misc_feature   Ad SA (fragment): adenovirus major late transcript splice acceptor (Friedrich and Soriano, 1991)
   9084..153     -  CDS            PTP (fragment) (across the origin): TERM_ADE02 - Experimental evidence at protein level: Swiss-Prot protein existence level 1. Protein covalently bound to the viral DNA that acts as a primer for viral genomic replication by DNA strand displacement. Assembles on the viral origin of replication in an initiation complex with viral polymerase, DBP, host NFIA and host POU2F1/OCT1. During initiation, the polymerase covalently couples the first dCTP with Ser- 580 of pTP. The terminal protein stimulates the template activity over 20 fold compared to protein-free templates. Neo-synthesized viral genomes are linked to two preterminal prot
>Addgene plasmid #110988 | PF3D7_0505700-COMP-blac-flag-his | addgene full sequence | sequence record 224478 | Addgene NGS Result
CTCGAGAAAGGCGTCTAACCAGTCACAGTCGCAAGGTAGGCTGAGCACCGTGGCGGGCGGCAGCGGGTGG
CGGTCGGGGTTGTTTCTGGCGGAGGTGCTGCTGATGATGTAATTAAAGTAGGCGGTCTTGAGACGGCGGA
TGGTCGAGGTGAGGTGTGGCAGGCTTGAGATCCAGCTGTTGGGGTGAGTACTCCCTCTCAAAAGCGGGCA
TTACTTCTGCGCTAAGATTGTCAGTTTCCAAAAACGAGGAGGATTTGATATTCACCTGGCCCGATCTGGC
CATACACTTGAGTGACAATGACATCCACTTTGCCTTTCTCTCCACAGGTGTCCACTCCCAGGTCCAAGTT
TGCCACCATGGAGTTTCAGACCCAGGTACTCATGTCCCTGCTGCTCTGCATGTCTGGTGCGGCCGCCGAA
GAGTACAAGATCAACAAAGAGGAAGAGAACGGCAAGCACAACAAAGAAGAGATCAAGAACGAGAAGTACG
ACAACAACAACTACGAGAACAAGAACAATGAGAATAACAAGAATATCGACAGCAACAACCGCGAGGACCA
CATCATGAAGCTGCTGCCCATCTACAAGGACAAGGATAACGACATCATCGACGAGAACATCAACAACAAG
ATTAACTACTATGAGAAGGACAACATCAAGCAGGAAATCAAGCACAATACCGAGAACGATAACAATAATA
ACAACAACATCTTCATCCAGGAAAAGGACAATATCCAGCTGTACGTGGACAAGAAAGAGCACCTGGACGA
GCGGAACCAGAACGTGATCCACGAGAATATGAAGCAGGAACAGGACCGGAACAAAGAGACACAGAAGGGC
AACGATATCGACGAGTCCAAGAAGCAGAAAGAGAAAGAACAGCACACCAACCAGCTGATCGACAACCGGA
ACGACCAGATCAGCAACGTGGAAAAAGAGGACATCCACAACGGCTACGAGAATGACAAGGACACCGAGCA
GAAGGATGACAACAAGGAAGATAAGAAGGATATCGAGCAGGTCGACGACAATAAGGAGGACAAAAAGGAC
ATTGAACAGGTCGACGATAACAAAGAGGATAAGAAAGACATCGAACAGGTGGACGACAACAAAGAAGACA
AAAAAGATATTGAGCAGGTCGATGACAACAAAGAAGATAAGAAAGACACAGAGCAGGTCGACGATAACAA
AGAGGACAAAAAGGATACAGAACAGGTGGACGATAATAAGGAAGATAAGAAGTACATTGAGCAGATTGAT
AAGAACAAGGAGGACAAGAAGGACACCGAGCAGGTCGACGACAACAAAGAGGATAAGAAGGACCCTCACC
AGACCGACGACAAGAACGACGGCGCCAGCTGCGAGGAAGAAAAGAAAGTCATCATGAGCGAGATTAAGAC
CATCAAGGAGGATCTGGACAACTGCAATATCGCCAACAAGAAAGACAAGAATGAGTGCATCGTGAAAGTG
AACGAGGCCGAGCGGAAGCTGAACCTGTGCAAAGAAAAGGCCCTGAAGTGCAAGGGCCAGATCAAGGGCA
TCCACCACAAGTGCGACGAGAGAATCGACCGGAAGAACAAAGAAATGATCATCCTGCAGGGCATCATCAA
CAAGCTGGAAAACAAGATCGACGAGGATAAAAAAAATGATAACAAAAACTTCCAGGATCACATCAAGAAG
TCCGAGGGCAAGAAGAACGAAATCCCCGTCGAAAACAAAAACACCAAGGACAACGTGAAGCGCAACGAGA
AGAATGTGCACCACGAGGACTACAGCAGCCACCACAACATCTACCGGCAGGAGGATAACTACCTGATCAG
CTACGAGATCCTGAAGAACTACTTCGAGAAGATCTTTGAGATCTACAAGACCCTGTACATCATCATCGTG
GAAAAGACCGGCGCGCCGTCGACCTCCATCACGGCCTATAAGAGTGAGGGGGAGTCAGCGGAGTTCTCCT
TCCCACTCAACCTTGGAGAGGAAAGCCTGCAGGGAGAGTTGAGATGGAAGGCAGAGAAGGCTCCTTCTTC
CCAGTCCTGGATCACCTTCTCCCTAAAGAACCAAAAGGTGTCTGTGCAGAAGTCTACTAGCAACCCCAAG
TTCCAGCTGTCCGAAACGCTCCCACTCACCCTTCAGATACCCCAGGTCTCCCTTCAGTTTGCTGGTTCTG
GCAACCTGACCCTGACTCTGGACAGAGGGATACTGTATCAGGAAGTGAACCTGGTGGTGATGAAAGTGAC
TCAGCCCGACAGCAACACTTTGACCTGTGAGGTGATGGGACCCACCTCACCCAAGATGAGACTGATCTTG
AAGCAGGAGAATCAGGAGGCCAGGGTCTCCAGGCAGGAGAAAGTGATTCAAGTGCAGGCCCCTGAAGCAG
GGGTGTGGCAATGTCTACTGAGTGAAGGTGAAGAGGTCAAGATGGACTCCAAGATCCAGGTTTTATCCAA
AGGGTTGAATTCCGGCGGCGGCTCCGGAGGCGGTACCGGTGGCGGCGACCTAGCCCCACAGATGCTTCGA
GAACTCCAGGAGACTAATGCGGCGCTGCAAGACGTGAGAGAGCTCTTGCGACAGCAGGTCAAGGAGATCA
CCTTCCTGAAGAATACGGTGATGGAATGTGACGCCTGCGGTCTAGACAGAAACCTGCCTCCACTAGCACC
TCTGGGCCCACACCCAGAAACGCTGGTGAAAGTAAAAGATGCTGAAGATCAGTTGGGTGCACGAGTGGGT
TACATCGAACTGGATCTCAACAGCGGTAAGATCCTTGAGAGTTTTCGCCCCGAAGAACGTTTTCCAATGA
TGAGCACTTTTAAAGTTCTGCTATGTGGCGCGGTATTATCCCGTATTGACGCCGGGCAAGAGCAACTCGG
TCGCCGCATACACTATTCTCAGAATGACTTGGTTGAGTACTCACCAGTCACAGAAAAGCATCTTACGGAT
GGCATGACAGTAAGAGAATTATGCAGTGCTGCCATAACCATGAGTGATAACACTGCGGCCAACTTACTTC
TGACAACGATCGGAGGACCGAAGGAGCTAACCGCTTTTTTGCACAACATGGGGGATCATGTAACTCGCCT
TGATCGTTGGGAACCGGAGCTGAATGAAGCCATACCAAACGACGAGCGTGACACCACGATGCCTGTAGCA
ATGGCAACAACGTTGCGCAAACTATTAACTGGCGAACTACTTACTCTAGCTTCCCGGCAACAATTAATAG
ACTGGATGGAGGCGGATAAAGTTGCAGGACCACTTCTGCGCTCGGCCCTTCCGGCTGGCTGGTTTATTGC
TGATAAATCTGGAGCCGGTGAGCGTGGGTCTCGCGGTATCATTGCAGCACTGGGGCCAGATGGTAAGCCC
TCCCGTATCGTAGTTATCTACACGACGGGGAGTCAGGCAACTATGGATGAACGAAATAGACAGATCGCTG
AGATAGGTGCCTCACTGATTAAGCATTGGGGCCCTGACTACAAAGACCATGACGGTGATTATAAAGATCA
TGACATCGATTACAAGGATGACGATGACAAGGGCCCTCACCACCACCATCACCACTAATAATAAGGATCC
CCCGACCTCGACCTCTGGCTAATAAAGGAAATTTATTTTCATTGCAATAGTGTGTTGGAATTTTTTGTGT
CTCTCACTCGGAAGGACATATGGGAGGGCAAATCATTTGGTCGAGATCCCTCGGAGATCTCTAGCTAGAG
GATCGATCCCCGCCCCGGACGAACTAAACCTGACTACGACATCTCTGCCCCTTCTTCGCGGGGCAGTGCA
TGTAATCCCTTCAGTTGGTTGGTACAACTTGCCAACTGGGCCCTGTTCCACATGTGACACGGGGGGGGAC
CAAACACAAAGGGGTTCTCTGACTGTAGTTGACATCCTTATAAATGGATGTGCACATTTGCCAACACTGA
GTGGCTTTCATCCTGGAGCAGACTTTGCAGTCTGTGGACTGCAACACAACATTGCCTTTATGTGTAACTC
TTGGCTGAAGCTCTTACACCAATGCTGGGGGACATGTACCTCCCAGGGGCCCAGGAAGACTACGGGAGGC
TACACCAACGTCAATCAGAGGGGCCTGTGTAGCTACCGATAAGCGGACCCTCAAGAGGGCATTAGCAATA
GTGTTTATAAGGCCCCCTTGTTAACCCTAAACGGGTAGCATATGCTTCCCGGGTAGTAGTATATACTATC
CAGACTAACCCTAATTCAATAGCATATGTTACCCAACGGGAAGCATATGCTATCGAATTAGGGTTAGTAA
AAGGGTCCTAAGGAACAGCGATATCTCCCACCCCATGAGCTGTCACGGTTTTATTTACATGGGGTCAGGA
TTCCACGAGGGTAGTGAACCATTTTAGTCACAAGGGCAGTGGCTGAAGATCAAGGAGCGGGCAGTGAACT
CTCCTGAATCTTCGCCTGCTTCTTCATTCTCCTTCGTTTAGCTAATAGAATAACTGCTGAGTTGTGAACA
GTAAGGTGTATGTGAGGTGCTCGAAAACAAGGTTTCAGGTGACGCCCCCAGAATAAAATTTGGACGGGGG
GTTCAGTGGTGGCATTGTGCTATGACACCAATATAACCCTCACAAACCCCTTGGGCAATAAATACTAGTG
TAGGAATGAAACATTCTGAATATCTTTAACAATAGAAATCCATGGGGTGGGGACAAGCCGTAAAGACTGG
ATGTCCATCTCACACGAATTTATGGCTATGGGCAACACATAATCCTAGTGCAATATGATACTGGGGTTAT
TAAGATGTGTCCCAGGCAGGGACCAAGACAGGTGAACCATGTTGTTACACTCTATTTGTAACAAGGGGAA
AGAGAGTGGACGCCGACAGCAGCGGACTCCACTGGTTGTCTCTAACACCCCCGAAAATTAAACGGGGCTC
CACGCCAATGGGGCCCATAAACAAAGACAAGTGGCCACTCTTTTTTTTGAAATTGTGGAGTGGGGGCACG
CGTCAGCCCCCACACGCCGCCCTGCGGTTTTGGACTGTAAAATAAGGGTGTAATAACTTGGCTGATTGTA
ACCCCGCTAACCACTGCGGTCAAACCACTTGCCCACAAAACCACTAATGGCACCCCGGGGAATACCTGCA
TAAGTAGGTGGGCGGGCCAAGATAGGGGCGCGATTGCTGCGATCTGGAGGACAAATTACACACACTTGCG
CCTGAGCGCCAAGCACAGGGTTGTTGGTCCTCATATTCACGAGGTCGCTGAGAGCACGGTGGGCTAATGT
TGCCATGGGTAGCATATACTACCCAAATATCTGGATAGCATATGCTATCCTAATCTATATCTGGGTAGCA
TAGGCTATCCTAATCTATATCTGGGTAGCATATGCTATCCTAATCTATATCTGGGTAGTATATGCTATCC
TAATTTATATCTGGGTAGCATAGGCTATCCTAATCTATATCTGGGTAGCATATGCTATCCTAATCTATAT
CTGGGTAGTATATGCTATCCTAATCTGTATCCGGGTAGCATATGCTATCCTAATAGAGATTAGGGTAGTA
TATGCTATCCTAATTTATATCTGGGTAGCATATACTACCCAAATATCTGGATAGCATATGCTATCCTAAT
CTATATCTGGGTAGCATATGCTATCCTAATCTATATCTGGGTAGCATAGGCTATCCTAATCTATATCTGG
GTAGCATATGCTATCCTAATCTATATCTGGGTAGTATATGCTATCCTAATTTATATCTGGGTAGCATAGG
CTATCCTAATCTATATCTGGGTAGCATATGCTATCCTAATCTATATCTGGGTAGTATATGCTATCCTAAT
CTGTATCCGGGTAGCATATGCTATCCTCATGATAAGCTGTCAAACATGAGAATTTTCTTGAAGACGAAAG
GGCCTCGTGATACGCCTATTTTTATAGGTTAATGTCATGATAATAATGGTTTCTTAGACGTCAGGTGGCA
CTTTTCGGGGAAATGTGCGCGGAACCCCTATTTGTTTATTTTTCTAAATACATTCAAATATGTATCCGCT
CATGAGACAATAACCCTGATAAATGCTTCAATAATATTGAAAAAGGAAGAGTATGAGTATTCAACATTTC
CGTGTCGCCCTTATTCCCTTTTTTGCGGCATTTTGCCTTCCTGTTTTTGCTCACCCAGAAACGCTGGTGA
AAGTAAAAGATGCTGAAGATCAGTTGGGTGCACGAGTGGGTTACATCGAACTGGATCTCAACAGCGGTAA
GATCCTTGAGAGTTTTCGCCCCGAAGAACGTTTTCCAATGATGAGCACTTTTAAAGTTCTGCTATGTGGC
GCGGTATTATCCCGTGTTGACGCCGGGCAAGAGCAACTCGGTCGCCGCATACACTATTCTCAGAATGACT
TGGTTGAGTACTCACCAGTCACAGAAAAGCATCTTACGGATGGCATGACAGTAAGAGAATTATGCAGTGC
TGCCATAACCATGAGTGATAACACTGCGGCCAACTTACTTCTGACAACGATCGGAGGACCGAAGGAGCTA
ACCGCTTTTTTGCACAACATGGGGGATCATGTAACTCGCCTTGATCGTTGGGAACCGGAGCTGAATGAAG
CCATACCAAACGACGAGCGTGACACCACGATGCCTGCAGCAATGGCAACAACGTTGCGCAAACTATTAAC
TGGCGAACTACTTACTCTAGCTTCCCGGCAACAATTAATAGACTGGATGGAGGCGGATAAAGTTGCAGGA
CCACTTCTGCGCTCGGCCCTTCCGGCTGGCTGGTTTATTGCTGATAAATCTGGAGCCGGTGAGCGTGGGT
CTCGCGGTATCATTGCAGCACTGGGGCCAGATGGTAAGCCCTCCCGTATCGTAGTTATCTACACGACGGG
GAGTCAGGCAACTATGGATGAACGAAATAGACAGATCGCTGAGATAGGTGCCTCACTGATTAAGCATTGG
TAACTGTCAGACCAAGTTTACTCATATATACTTTAGATTGATTTAAAACTTCATTTTTAATTTAAAAGGA
TCTAGGTGAAGATCCTTTTTGATAATCTCATGACCAAAATCCCTTAACGTGAGTTTTCGTTCCACTGAGC
GTCAGACCCCGTAGAAAAGATCAAAGGATCTTCTTGAGATCCTTTTTTTCTGCGCGTAATCTGCTGCTTG
CAAACAAAAAAACCACCGCTACCAGCGGTGGTTTGTTTGCCGGATCAAGAGCTACCAACTCTTTTTCCGA
AGGTAACTGGCTTCAGCAGAGCGCAGATACCAAATACTGTTCTTCTAGTGTAGCCGTAGTTAGGCCACCA
CTTCAAGAACTCTGTAGCACCGCCTACATACCTCGCTCTGCTAATCCTGTTACCAGTGGCTGCTGCCAGT
GGCGATAAGTCGTGTCTTACCGGGTTGGACTCAAGACGATAGTTACCGGATAAGGCGCAGCGGTCGGGCT
GAACGGGGGGTTCGTGCACACAGCCCAGCTTGGAGCGAACGACCTACACCGAACTGAGATACCTACAGCG
TGAGCTATGAGAAAGCGCCACGCTTCCCGAAGGGAGAAAGGCGGACAGGTATCCGGTAAGCGGCAGGGTC
GGAACAGGAGAGCGCACGAGGGAGCTTCCAGGGGGAAACGCCTGGTATCTTTATAGTCCTGTCGGGTTTC
GCCACCTCTGACTTGAGCGTCGATTTTTGTGATGCTCGTCAGGGGGGCGGAGCCTATGGAAAAACGCCAG
CAACGCGGCCTTTTTACGGTTCCTGGCCTTTTGCTGGCCTTTTGCTCACATGTTCTTTCCTGCGTTATCC
CCTGATTCTGTGGATAACCGTATTACCGCCTTTGAGTGAGCTGATACCGCTCGCCGCAGCCGAACGACCG
AGCGCAGCGAGTCAGTGAGCGAGGAAGCGGAAGAGCGCCCAATACGCAAACCGCCTCTCCCCGCGCGTTG
GCCGATTCATTAATGCAGCTGGCACGACAGGTTTCCCGACTGGAAAGCGGGCAGTGAGCGCAACGCAATT
AATGTGAGTTAGCTCACTCATTAGGCACCCCAGGCTTTACACTTTATGCTTCCGGCTCGTATGTTGTGTG
GAATTGTGAGCGGATAACAATTTCACACAGGAAACAGCTATGACCATGATTACGCCAAGCTCTAGCTAGA
GGTCGACCAATTCTCATGTTTGACAGCTTATCATCGCAGATCCGGGCAACGTTGTTGCCATTGCTGCAGG
CGCAGAACTGGTAGGTATGGAAGATCTATACATTGAATCAATATTGGCAATTAGCCATATTAGTCATTGG
TTATATAGCATAAATCAATATTGGCTATTGGCCATTGCATACGTTGTATCTATATCATAATATGTACATT
TATATTGGCTCATGTCCAATATGACCGCCATGTTGACATTGATTATTGACTAGTTATTAATAGTAATCAA
TTACGGGGTCATTAGTTCATAGCCCATATATGGAGTTCCGCGTTACATAACTTACGGTAAATGGCCCGCC
TGGCTGACCGCCCAACGACCCCCGCCCATTGACGTCAATAATGACGTATGTTCCCATAGTAACGCCAATA
GGGACTTTCCATTGACGTCAATGGGTGGAGTATTTACGGTAAACTGCCCACTTGGCAGTACATCAAGTGT
ATCATATGCCAAGTCCGCCCCCTATTGACGTCAATGACGGTAAATGGCCCGCCTGGCATTATGCCCAGTA
CATGACCTTACGGGACTTTCCTACTTGGCAGTACATCTACGTATTAGTCATCGCTATTACCATGGTGATG
CGGTTTTGGCAGTACACCAATGGGCGTGGATAGCGGTTTGACTCACGGGGATTTCCAAGTCTCCACCCCA
TTGACGTCAATGGGAGTTTGTTTTGGCACCAAAATCAACGGGACTTTCCAAAATGTCGTAATAACCCCGC
CCCGTTGACGCAAATGGGCGGTAGGCGTGTACGGTGGGAGGTCTATATAAGCAGAGCTCGTTTAGTGAAC
CGTCAGATCCTCACTCTCTTCCGCATCGCTGTCTGCGAGGGCCAGCTGTTGGGCTCGCGGTTGAGGACAA
ACTCTTCGCGGTCTTTCCAGTACTCTTGGATCGGAAACCCGTCGGCCTCCGAACGGTACTCCGCCACCGA
GGGACCTGAGCGAGTCCGCATCGACCGGATCGGAAAACCT
